Addgene plasmid #17241: pBabe mouse Bmf
Depositing lab: Joan Brugge. Depositing organization: Harvard Medical School. Publication: Functional role and oncogene-regulated expression of the BH3-only factor Bmf in mammary epithelial anoikis and morphogenesis. Schmelzle T, Mailleux AA, Overholtzer M, Carroll JS, Solimini NL, Lightcap ES, Veiby OP, Brugge JS. Proc Natl Acad Sci U S A. 2007 Mar 6. 104(10):3787-92. 10.1073/pnas.0700115104 PubMed 17360431.
Backbone
  Vector backbone: pBabe-neo
  Backbone manufacturer: Available from Addgene (#1767)
  Backbone size w/o insert (bp): 5330
  Vector type: Mammalian Expression, Retroviral
  Selectable markers: Neomycin (select with G418)
Growth in bacteria
  Bacterial resistance: Ampicillin, 100 μg/mL
  Growth temperature: 37°C
  Growth strain: DH5alpha
  Copy number: High Copy
Gene/Insert
  Gene/Insert name: Bmf (alt name: Bcl2 modifying factor)
  Species: M. musculus (mouse)
  Insert size (bp): 550
  Entrez Gene: Bmf (a.k.a. AW260063, AW411872)
  Cloning method: Restriction Enzyme; 5′ cloning site BamHI (unknown if destroyed); 3′ cloning site EcoRI (unknown if destroyed)
  Sequencing primers: 5′ pBABE 5'
Terms and licenses: Academic/Nonprofit Terms; Industry Terms: Not Available to Industry
How to cite: pBabe mouse Bmf was a gift from Joan Brugge (Addgene plasmid # 17241 ; http://n2t.net/addgene:17241 ; RRID:Addgene_17241)
