[The description below was written by a language model from this plasmid's Addgene catalogue record.]
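Description:
pBabe mouse Bmf is a retroviral mammalian expression plasmid built on the pBabe-neo backbone (about 5.3 kb without insert), carrying a roughly 550 bp insert encoding mouse Bmf (Bcl2 modifying factor). The insert was placed between the BamHI and EcoRI sites of the vector's cloning region; the record does not say whether these sites survived cloning. In bacteria the plasmid is maintained at high copy number under ampicillin selection. In mammalian cells, stably transduced or transfected populations are selected through the neomycin resistance marker using G418.

No feature table accompanies the record, so the promoter driving Bmf and any epitope tags are not explicitly stated. In general, pBabe-series vectors are Moloney murine leukaemia virus-derived designs in which the long terminal repeats flank a packaging signal, the cloned gene and the selection cassette. The 5′ LTR typically drives transcription of the insert, while an internal promoter expresses the resistance gene. The plasmid lacks viral structural genes, so it must be introduced into a packaging cell line that supplies them in trans. This yields replication-defective particles that integrate the Bmf and neomycin resistance cassette into dividing target cells.

Bmf is a BH3-only pro-apoptotic member of the Bcl-2 family. The associated publication concerns its functional role and oncogene-regulated expression in mammary epithelial anoikis (detachment-induced cell death) and morphogenesis. The construct therefore fits enforced, stable expression of mouse Bmf in cultured cells, for example to test how elevated Bmf affects cell death and epithelial structure formation.
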