>Addgene plasmid #17241 | pBabe mouse Bmf | addgene partial sequence | sequence record 22989 | 17241 with pBABE5'
CCTCAGTGTGTGGAGGAGCTAGAAGATGATGTGTTCCAGTCAGAGGATGGGGAGCCAGGGACACAGCCTG
GGGGCTTGCTCTCTGCTGACCTGTTTGCCCAGAGCCAGCTGGACTGTCCCCTCAGTCGACTCCAGCTCTT
CCCTCTCACCCATTGCTGTGGTCCCGGACTCCGGCCCATAAGCCAGGAAGACAAGGCCACTCAGACCCTC
AGTCCAGCTTCCCCAAGCCAGGGTGTCATGCTGCCTTGTGGGGTGACAGAGGAACCCCAGAGACTCTTTT
ACGGCAACGCTGGCTACAGGCTTCCTCTCCCTGCCAGTTTCCCTGCAGGCTCACCCCTTGGGGAGCAGCC
CCCTGAAGGACAGTTCCTTCAGCACCGAGCAGAGGTGCAGATCGCCAGAAAGCTTCAGTGTATTGCAGAC
CAGTTCCATCGGCTTCATACGCAACAACACCAGCAGAACCGAGACCGTGCGTGGTGGCAGGTCTTCCTTT
TCCTTCAAAACCTCGCCCTGAACAGACAAGAAAACAGGGAAGGGGTGGGGCCCTGGTGAGAATTCGCCAG
CACAGTGGTCGACCCTGTGGAATGTGTGTCAGTTAGGGTGTGGAAAGTCCCCAGGCTCCCCAGCAGGCAG
AAGTATGCAAAGCATGCATCTCAATTAGTCAGCAACCAGGTGTGGAAAGTCCCCAGGCTCCCCAGCAGGC
AGAAGTATGCAAAGCATGCATCTCAATTAGTCAGCAACCATAGTCCCGCCCCTAACTCCGCCCATCCCGC
CCCTAACTCCGCCCAGTTCCGCCCATTCTCCGCCCCATGGCTG
